>Addgene plasmid #58454 | pUAST YFP Rab19 WT | addgene partial sequence | sequence record 91860 | SV40pA-R 5'-GAAATTTGTGATGCTATTGC-3'
GTTAACAACAACAATTGCATTCATTTTATGTTTCAGGTTCAGGGGGAGGTGTGGGAGGTTTTTTAAAGCA
AGTAAAACCTCTACAAATGTGGTATGGCTGATTATGATCTCTAGTCAAGGCACTATACATCAAATATTTT
TCCATAATTTTCTTGTATAGCAGTGCAGCTTTTTCCTTTGTGGTGTAAATAGCAAAGCAAGCAAGAGTTC
TATTACTAAACACAGCATGACTCAAAAAACTTAGCAATTCTGAAGGAAAGTCCTTGGGGTCTTCTACCTT
TCTCTTCTTTTTTGGAGGAGTAGAATGTTGAGAGTCAGCAGTAGCCTCATCATCACTAGATGGCATTTCT
TCTGAGCAAAACAGGTTTTCCTCATTAAAGGCATTCCACCACTGCTCCCATTCATCAGTTCCATAGGTTG
GAATCTAAAATACACAAACAATTAGAATCAGTAGTTTAACACATTATACACTTAAAAATTTTATATTTAC
CTTAGAGCTTTAAATCTCTGTAGGTAGTTTGTCCAATTATGTCACACCACAGAAGTAAGGTTCCTTCACA
AAGATCCTCTAGAGGATCATCAACCACTTTGTACAAGAAAGCTGGGTTCTAGGTGAGATTGCATGAGCTG
CTGCAACTCTTTAAAGGCTTTCCCTGGCCCAAGGTGATGGTGTTTTCTGGCACCTCCTCCACATTGTTGG
CATCGTGTTGGCGTT
