>Addgene plasmid #58454 | pUAST YFP Rab19 WT | addgene partial sequence | sequence record 92087 | EGFP-C 5'-CATGGTCCTGCTGGAGTTCGTG-3'
GGACTCAGATCTCGAGCTCAAGCTTCGAATTCTGCAGTCGACGGTACCGCGGGCCCGGGATCATCAACAA
GTTTGTACAAAAAAGCAGGCTTAATGACCGCCCGCAATCCTCAGACACTGATGGCACTGCCAAACGAGGA
ACACTTCGACTTCCTGTTCAAGATCGTCCTCATTGGTGACTGCGGGACGGGGAAGACCTGCATAGTGGAC
AGATTTAAGACAGGGAACTACATAGAGCGACATGGGAACACCATCGGAGTGGACTTTTCGATGAAGACCA
TCGCCGTGGAGGGCAAACAAATCAAGCTACAAATCTGGGACACTGCTGGTCAGGAGAGGTTTCGCACTAT
TACGCAGAGCTATTATCGCTCGGCCAACGGGGTCTTAATTGTTTACGACATCACCAAGCGGTCTTCCTTT
TCCAATCTGCAAAAATGGATCGAAGAAGTGCGTAGATACACTGCTTCTAATGTTTTGATAATCCTCGTGG
GCAACAAGTGCGATTTGGAGGAGCAGCGCGAGGTGGACTTTGAAGAGGCGCGCCAGATGTGTCAATATAT
ACCTGAGATCCTGTTCGTGATGGAGACCTCCGCCAAGGAGAACATGAACGTGGAGGACGCCTTCCGCTGC
CTGGCCAACGAACTTAAACGCCAACACGATGCCAACAATGTGGAGGAGGTGCCAGAAAACACCATCACCT
TGGGCCAGGGAAAGCCTTTAAAGAGTTGCAGCAGCTCATGCAATCTCACCTAGAACCCAGCTTTCTTGTA
CAAAGTGGTTGATGATCCTCTAGAGGATCTTTGTGAAGGAA
