[The description below was written by a language model from this plasmid's Addgene catalogue record.]
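Description:
pUAST YFP Rab19 WT is an insect expression plasmid built on the pUAST backbone, the classic Drosophila transformation vector for the GAL4/UAS binary expression system. It is propagated in E. coli under ampicillin selection; the record lists its copy number as unknown and provides no feature table, so the bacterial origin and other backbone elements are not individually documented here. pUAST vectors generally carry P-element ends and a mini-white eye-colour marker for germline transformation of flies, but these parts are not itemised in the record.

The payload is the wild-type coding sequence of Drosophila melanogaster Rab19 (CG7062, also known as Rab-RP3), a member of the Rab family of small GTPases, which regulate membrane trafficking. It was introduced by Gateway recombination cloning downstream of a YFP tag supplied by the backbone, giving an N-terminal YFP-Rab19 fusion. N-terminal tagging is the usual choice for Rab proteins because it leaves free the C-terminus, which is typically lipid-modified for membrane attachment. The promoter is recorded as GAL4, meaning that transcription is GAL4-responsive: the fusion is expressed only where a GAL4 driver is supplied. The listed sequencing primer suggests an SV40 polyadenylation signal follows the insert.

The stated purpose is expression of YFP-tagged Drosophila Rab19. Pairing the construct with different GAL4 drivers allows tissue- or stage-specific expression, so the fluorescent fusion can be used to visualise the subcellular localisation of Rab19. The "WT" designation marks this as the unmutated form of the protein.
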