Addgene plasmid #58454: pUAST YFP Rab19 WT
Purpose: expression of drosophila YFP Rab19
Depositing lab: Matthew Scott. Depositing organization: Stanford University. Publication: Thirty-one flavors of Drosophila rab proteins. Zhang J, Schulze KL, Hiesinger PR, Suyama K, Wang S, Fish M, Acar M, Hoskins RA, Bellen HJ, Scott MP. Genetics. 2007 Jun;176(2):1307-22. Epub 2007 Apr 3. 10.1534/genetics.106.066761 PubMed 17409086.
Backbone
  Vector backbone: pUAST
  Vector type: Insect Expression
Growth in bacteria
  Bacterial resistance: Ampicillin, 100 μg/mL
  Growth temperature: 37°C
  Growth strain: DH5alpha
  Copy number: Unknown
Gene/Insert
  Gene/Insert name: Rab19
  Species: D. melanogaster (fly)
  Entrez Gene: Rab19 (a.k.a. Dmel_CG7062, AAF50452, CG7062, DRABR3, DRabRP3, DmRab19, Dmel\CG7062, Rab-RP3, Rab-r3, Rab19/RP3, Rab19s, rab19)
  Promoter: GAL4
  Tag / fusion protein: YFP (N terminal on backbone)
  Cloning method: Gateway Cloning
  Sequencing primers: 5′ EGFP-C; 3′ SV40pA-R
Terms and licenses: Academic/Nonprofit Terms; Industry Terms: Not Available to Industry
How to cite: pUAST YFP Rab19 WT was a gift from Matthew Scott (Addgene plasmid # 58454 ; http://n2t.net/addgene:58454 ; RRID:Addgene_58454)
